>Addgene plasmid #153247 | pDGE495 | addgene full sequence | sequence record 305816 | Addgene NGS Result
GACGAAAGGGCCTCGTGATACGCCTATTTTTATAGGTTAATGTCATGATAATAATGGTTTCTTAGACGTC
AGGTGGCACTTTTCGGGGAAATGTGCGCGGAACCCCTATTTGTTTATTTTTCTAAATACATTCAAATATG
TATCCGCTCATGAGACAATAACCCTGATAAATGCTTCAATAATATTGAAAAAGGAAGAGTATGAGTATTC
AACATTTCCGTGTCGCCCTTATTCCCTTTTTTGCGGCATTTTGCCTTCCTGTTTTTGCTCACCCAGAAAC
GCTGGTGAAAGTAAAAGATGCTGAAGATCAGTTGGGTGCACGAGTGGGTTACATCGAACTGGATCTCAAC
AGCGGTAAGATCCTTGAGAGTTTTCGCCCCGAAGAACGTTTTCCAATGATGAGCACTTTTAAAGTTCTGC
TATGTGGCGCGGTATTATCCCGTATTGACGCCGGGCAAGAGCAACTCGGTCGCCGCATACACTATTCTCA
GAATGACTTGGTTGAGTACTCACCAGTCACAGAAAAGCATCTTACGGATGGCATGACAGTAAGAGAATTA
TGCAGTGCTGCCATAACCATGAGTGATAACACTGCGGCCAACTTACTTCTGACAACGATCGGAGGACCGA
AGGAGCTAACCGCTTTTTTGCACAACATGGGGGATCATGTAACTCGCCTTGATCGTTGGGAACCGGAGCT
GAATGAAGCCATACCAAACGACGAGCGTGACACCACGATGCCTGTAGCAATGGCAACAACGTTGCGCAAA
CTATTAACTGGCGAACTACTTACTCTAGCTTCCCGGCAACAATTAATAGACTGGATGGAGGCGGATAAAG
TTGCAGGACCACTTCTGCGCTCGGCCCTTCCGGCTGGCTGGTTTATTGCTGATAAATCTGGAGCCGGTGA
GCGTGGATCTCGCGGTATCATTGCAGCACTGGGGCCAGATGGTAAGCCCTCCCGTATCGTAGTTATCTAC
ACGACGGGGAGTCAGGCAACTATGGATGAACGAAATAGACAGATCGCTGAGATAGGTGCCTCACTGATTA
AGCATTGGTAACTGTCAGACCAAGTTTACTCATATATACTTTAGATTGATTTAAAACTTCATTTTTAATT
TAAAAGGATCTAGGTGAAGATCCTTTTTGATAATCTCATGACCAAAATCCCTTAACGTGAGTTTTCGTTC
CACTGAGCGTCAGACCCCGTAGAAAAGATCAAAGGATCTTCTTGAGATCCTTTTTTTCTGCGCGTAATCT
GCTGCTTGCAAACAAAAAAACCACCGCTACCAGCGGTGGTTTGTTTGCCGGATCAAGAGCTACCAACTCT
TTTTCCGAAGGTAACTGGCTTCAGCAGAGCGCAGATACCAAATACTGTTCTTCTAGTGTAGCCGTAGTTA
GGCCACCACTTCAAGAACTCTGTAGCACCGCCTACATACCTCGCTCTGCTAATCCTGTTACCAGTGGCTG
CTGCCAGTGGCGATAAGTCGTGTCTTACCGGGTTGGACTCAAGACGATAGTTACCGGATAAGGCGCAGCG
GTCGGGCTGAACGGGGGGTTCGTGCACACAGCCCAGCTTGGAGCGAACGACCTACACCGAACTGAGATAC
CTACAGCGTGAGCTATGAGAAAGCGCCACGCTTCCCGAAGGGAGAAAGGCGGACAGGTATCCGGTAAGCG
GCAGGGTCGGAACAGGAGAGCGCACGAGGGAGCTTCCAGGGGGAAACGCCTGGTATCTTTATAGTCCTGT
CGGGTTTCGCCACCTCTGACTTGAGCGTCGATTTTTGTGATGCTCGTCAGGGGGGCGGAGCCTATGGAAA
AACGCCAGCAACGCGGCCTTTTTACGGTTCCTGGCCTTTTGCTGGCCTTTTGCTCACATGTTCTTTCCTG
CGTTATCCCCTGATTCTGTGGATAACCGTATTACCGCCTTTGAGTGAGCTGATACCGCTCGCCGCAGCCG
AACGACCGAGCGCAGCGAGTCAGTGAGCGAGGAAGCGGAAGAGCGCCCAATACGCAAACCGCCTCTCCCC
GCGCGTTGGCCGATTCATTAATGCAGCTGGCACGACAGGTTTCCCGACTGGAAAGCGGGCAGTGAGCGCA
ACGCAATTAATGTGAGTTAGCTCACTCATTAGGCACCCCAGGCTTTACACTTTATGCTTCCGGCTCGTAT
GTTGTGTGGAATTGTGAGCGGATAACAATTTCACACAGGAAACAGCTATGACCATGATTACGCCAAGCTT
GCATGCAGGCCTCTGCAGTCGACGGGCCCGGGATCCGATTTGGTCTCAGACTGCCAGCTTCTATGAGTAC
TGATAAGTTGAAAACAATCTTCAAAAGTCCCACATCGCTTAGATAAGAAAACGAAGCTGAGTTTATATAC
AGCTAGAGTCGAAGTAGTGATTGAAGTCTTCTGAGACGTTGATCGGCACGTAAGAGGTTCCAACTTTCAC
CATAATGAAATAAGATCACTACCGGGCGTATTTTTTGAGTTATCGAGATTTTCAGGAGCTAAGGAAGCTA
AAATGGAGAAAAAAATCACTGGATATACCACCGTTGATATATCCCAATGGCATCGTAAAGAACATTTTGA
GGCATTTCAGTCAGTTGCTCAATGTACCTATAACCAGACCGTTCAGCTGGATATTACGGCCTTTTTAAAG
ACCGTAAAGAAAAATAAGCACAAGTTTTATCCGGCCTTTATTCACATTCTTGCCCGCCTGATGAATGCTC
ATCCGGAATTCCGTATGGCAATGAAAGACGGTGAGCTGGTGATATGGGATAGTGTTCACCCTTGTTACAC
CGTTTTCCATGAGCAAACTGAAACGTTTTCATCGCTCTGGAGTGAATACCACGACGATTTCCGGCAGTTT
CTACACATATATTCGCAAGATGTGGCGTGTTACGGTGAAAACCTGGCCTATTTCCCTAAAGGGTTTATTG
AGAATATGTTTTTCGTCTCAGCCAATCCCTGGGTGAGTTTCACCAGTTTTGATTTAAACGTGGCCAATAT
GGACAACTTCTTCGCCCCCGTTTTCACCATGGGCAAATATTATACGCAAGGCGACAAGGTGCTGATGCCG
CTGGCGATTCAGGTTCATCATGCCGTTTGTGATGGCTTCCATGTCGGCAGAATGCTTAATGAATTACAAC
AGTACTGCGATGAGTGGCAGGGGGGGCGTAAACGCCGCGTGGATCCGGCTTACTAAAAGCCAGATAACAG
TATGCGTATTTGCGCGCTGATTTTTGCGGTATAAGAATATATACTGATATGTATACCCGAAGTATGTCAG
AAAGAGGTATGCTATGAAGCAGCGTATTACAGTGACAGTTGACAGCGACAGCTATCAGTTGCTCAAGGCA
TATATGATGTCAATATCTCCGGTCTGGTAAGCACAACCATGCAGAATGAAGCCCGTCGTCTGCGTGCCGA
ACGCTGGAAAGCGGAAAATCAGGAAGGGATGGCTGAGGTCGCCCGGTTTATTGAAATGAACGGCTCTTTT
GCTGACGAGAACAGGGGCTGGTGAAATGCAGTTTAAGGTTTACACCTATAAAAGAGAGAGCCGTTATCGT
CTGTTTGTGGATGTACAGAGTGATATTATTGACACGCCCGGGCGACGGATGGTGATCCCCCTGGCCAGTG
CACGTCTGCTGTCAGATAAAGTCTCCCGTGAACTTTACCCGGTGGTGCATATCGGGGATGAAAGCTGGCG
CATGATGACCACCGATATGGCCAGTGTGCCGGTTTCCGTTATCGGGGAAGAAGTGGCTGATCTCAGCCAC
CGCGAAAATGACATCAAAAACGCCATTAACCTGATGTTCTGGGGAATATAAATGTCAGGCTCCCTTATAC
ACAGCCAGTCGAAGACTTGTTTCAGAGCTATGCTGGAAACAGCATAGCAAGTTGAAATAAGGCTAGTCCG
TTATCAACTTGAAAAAGTGGCACCGAGTCGGTGCTTTTTTTTTGCGTGAGACCAAATCTAGATGCATTCG
CGAGGTACCGAGCTCGAATTCACTGGCCGTCGTTTTACAACGTCGTGACTGGGAAAACCCTGGCGTTACC
CAACTTAATCGCCTTGCAGCACATCCCCCTTTCGCCAGCTGGCGTAATAGCGAAGAGGCCCGCACCGATC
GCCCTTCCCAACAGTTGCGCAGCCTGAATGGCGAATGGCGCCTGATGCGGTATTTTCTCCTTACGCATCT
GTGCGGTATTTCACACCGCATATGGTGCACTCTCAGTACAATCTGCTCTGATGCCGCATAGTTAAGCCAG
CCCCGACACCCGCCAACACCCGCTGACGCGCCCTGACGGGCTTGTCTGCTCCCGGCATCCGCTTACAGAC
AAGCTGTGACCGTCTCCGGGAGCTGCATGTGTCAGAGGTTTTCACCGTCATCACCGAAACGCGCGA
Features (pLannotate 1.2.2; 16 found; start..end, strand, type, name):
     96..200     +  promoter       AmpR promoter: bla
    201..1061    +  CDS            AmpR: β-lactamase; bla; confers resistance to ampicillin, carbenicillin, and related antibiotics
   1232..1820    +  rep_origin     ori: high-copy-number ColE1/pMB1/pBR322/pUC origin of replication
   2003..2095    +  CDS            lacI (fragment): lac repressor; lacI; The lac repressor binds to the lac operator to inhibit transcription in E. coli. This inhibition can be relieved by adding lactose or isopropyl-β-D-thiogalactopyranoside (IPTG).
   2108..2129    +  protein_bind   CAP binding site: CAP binding activates transcription in the presence of cAMP. E. coli catabolite activator protein
   2144..2174    +  promoter       lac promoter: promoter for the E. coli lac operon
   2182..2198    +  protein_bind   lac operator: The lac repressor binds to the lac operator to inhibit transcription in E. coli. This inhibition can be relieved by adding lactose or isopropyl-β-D-thiogalactopyranoside (IPTG). lac repressor encoded by lacI
   2331..2347    +  promoter       AtU6 promoter (fragment): consensus promoter from the three Arabidopsis U6 snRNA genes (Waibel and Filipowicz, 1990; Nekrasov et al., 2013)
   2420..2522    +  promoter       cat promoter: promoter of the E. coli cat gene encoding chloramphenicol acetyltransferase
   2523..3181    +  CDS            CmR: chloramphenicol acetyltransferase; cat; confers resistance to chloramphenicol
   3363..3521    +  CDS            ccdA (fragment): CCDA_ECO57 - Also known as H, letA. Experimental evidence at protein level: Swiss-Prot protein existence level 1. Antitoxin component of a type II toxin-antitoxin (TA) system which inhibits the post-segregational killing (PSK) of plasmid-free cells, also referred to as a plasmid addiction system. Binds to and blocks the activity of CcdB; will also remove bound CcdB protein from the CcdB-GyrA complex by forming a CcdA-CcdB complex, a process termed rejuvenation. Functions as a transcriptional corepressor for the ccdAB operon, repression also requires CcdB (By similarity). From Escherichia coli
   3526..3828    +  CDS            ccdB: CCDB_ECOLI - Also known as G, letB, letD. Experimental evidence at protein level: Swiss-Prot protein existence level 1. Toxic component of a type II toxin-antitoxin (TA) system, functioning in plasmid maintainence. Responsible for the post- segregational killing (PSK) of plasmid-free cells, also referred to as a plasmid addiction system. Half-life of over 2 hours. Cell killing by CcdB is accompanied by filamentation, defects in chromosome and plasmid segregation, defects in cell division, formation of anucleate cells, decreased DNA synthesis and plasmid loss. Interferes with the activity of DN
   3887..3954    +  misc_RNA       tracrRNA (fragment): trans-activating CRISPR RNA for the Streptococcus pyogenes CRISPR/Cas9 system
   4008..4165    +  CDS            lacZα (fragment): LacZα fragment of β-galactosidase; lacZ fragment
   4171..4270    -  misc_feature   bom (fragment): basis of mobility region from pBR322
   4372..1       -  CDS            rop (fragment) (across the origin): Rop protein, which maintains plasmids at low copy number; rop
