[The description below was written by a language model from this plasmid's Addgene catalogue record and pLannotate feature annotations shown in this document.]
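Description:
pDGE495 is an empty-backbone CRISPR shuttle vector, designated as an "M5" module, built on a pUC57-BsaI backbone and used to prepare single guide RNA transcriptional units for plant genome editing. It is a high-copy E. coli plasmid carrying a ColE1/pUC-type origin and an ampicillin resistance gene (β-lactamase with its own promoter). The sequenced record is about 4.4 kb. It also contains remnants of the pUC cloning region (lac promoter and operator, CAP site, lacZα and lacI fragments) and short bom and rop fragments, which are backbone vestiges rather than functional payload.

The working cassette lies between the Arabidopsis thaliana U6 promoter and a Streptococcus pyogenes sgRNA scaffold; the automated annotation detects each only as a fragment, the scaffold being labelled tracrRNA. Between these two elements sits a placeholder comprising a chloramphenicol resistance gene (cat promoter and CmR), a ccdA fragment and the ccdB toxin gene. Because CcdB kills standard E. coli strains, the uncut vector must be maintained in a ccdB-tolerant strain under dual chloramphenicol and ampicillin selection. According to the record, a target-specific guide is introduced by cloning hybridized oligonucleotides. Given its position, this step would be expected to displace the CmR/ccdB cassette, so that ordinary strains recover mainly recombinant clones in which the U6 promoter drives a complete sgRNA. The specific restriction enzymes and overhangs involved are not stated in the record.

The associated work concerns highly multiplexed editing in Nicotiana benthamiana and Arabidopsis. This suggests that loaded shuttle modules of this kind are combined into multi-guide arrays in a recipient plant vector, although the record does not describe that assembly step. There is no insert, Cas9 gene or plant selection marker in this plasmid.
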