Addgene plasmid #153247: pDGE495
Purpose: (Empty Backbone) M5 shuttle vector containing the Arabidopsis thaliana U6 promoter for preparation of single guide RNA transcriptional units by cloning of hybridized oligonucleotides.
Depositing lab: Johannes Stuttmann. Depositing organization: Martin-Luther-Universitaet Halle-Wittenberg. Publication: Highly efficient multiplex editing: One-shot generation of 8x Nicotiana benthamiana and 12x Arabidopsis mutants. Stuttmann J, Barthel K, Martin P, Ordon J, Erickson JL, Herr R, Ferik F, Kretschmer C, Berner T, Keilwagen J, Marillonnet S, Bonas U. Plant J. 2021 Feb 12. doi: 10.1111/tpj.15197. PubMed 33577114.
Backbone
  Vector backbone: pUC57-BsaI
  Backbone size (bp): 2700
  Vector type: CRISPR
  Selectable markers: ccdB
Growth in bacteria
  Bacterial resistance: Chloramphenicol and Ampicillin, 25 & 100 μg/mL
  Growth temperature: 37°C
  Growth strain: ccdB Survival
  Copy number: High Copy
Gene/Insert
  Gene/Insert name: None
Terms and licenses: Academic/Nonprofit Terms; Industry Terms: Not Available to Industry
Depositor comments: Please visit https://www.biorxiv.org/content/10.1101/2020.03.31.018671v2 for bioRxiv preprint.
How to cite: pDGE495 was a gift from Johannes Stuttmann (Addgene plasmid # 153247 ; http://n2t.net/addgene:153247 ; RRID:Addgene_153247)
